Addgene plasmid #215499: pDB4881
Purpose: A pLys3 backbone integrating plasmid expressing mECitrine under the inducible promoter 41nmt1
Depositing lab: Li-Lin Du. Depositing organization: National Institute of Biological Sciences, Beijing. Publication: Pil1 Co-tethering Assay to Detect Protein-Protein Interactions in the Fission Yeast Schizosaccharomyces pombe. Pan ZQ, Yang YS, Du LL. Methods Mol Biol. 2025;2862:93-102. doi: 10.1007/978-1-0716-4168-2_7. PubMed 39527195.
Backbone
  Vector backbone: pLys3NotI
  Backbone size w/o insert (bp): 7912
  Total vector size (bp): 8626
  Vector type: Yeast Expression
  Selectable markers: Blasticidin ; LYS3;
Growth in bacteria
  Bacterial resistance: Ampicillin, 100 μg/mL
  Growth temperature: 37°C
  Growth strain: DH5alpha
  Copy number: Unknown
Gene/Insert
  Gene/Insert name: mECitrine
  Species: S. pombe (fission yeast)
  Insert size (bp): 714
  Promoter: P41nmt1
  Cloning method: Unknown
  Sequencing primers: 5′ NA
Terms and licenses: Academic/Nonprofit Terms; Industry Terms: Not Available to Industry
How to cite: pDB4881 was a gift from Li-Lin Du (Addgene plasmid # 215499 ; http://n2t.net/addgene:215499 ; RRID:Addgene_215499)
