[The description below was written by a language model from this plasmid's Addgene catalogue record and pLannotate feature annotations shown in this document.]
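Description:
pDB4881 is an 8.6 kb integrating yeast expression plasmid for the fission yeast Schizosaccharomyces pombe, built on the pLys3NotI backbone. It is propagated in E. coli through a high-copy ColE1/pUC-type origin with ampicillin selection (AmpR under its own promoter). It also retains typical phagemid-derived elements: an f1 origin, flanking T7 and T3 promoters, and lacZα/lac promoter remnants. No yeast replication origin is annotated, consistent with its description as an integrating vector. The S. pombe lys3 coding sequence, which encodes the saccharopine dehydrogenase that catalyses the final step of lysine biosynthesis, is listed as a selectable marker. The backbone name suggests it also directs integration to the lys3 locus after NotI linearisation, although the record does not spell out the integration mechanism. A second yeast marker is a blasticidin S deaminase (bsd) cassette driven by the Ashbya gossypii TEF promoter and terminator, which allows drug selection of transformants.

The payload is a 714 bp mECitrine open reading frame, a yellow Aequorea victoria-derived fluorescent protein that the automated annotation matched to the related variant "10B". It is placed downstream of an nmt1-family promoter and followed by the S. cerevisiae ADH1 terminator. The catalogue specifies P41nmt1, the attenuated medium-strength version of the thiamine-repressible nmt1 promoter, whereas the feature table labels it as wild-type nmt1. This difference probably reflects how closely the two sequences resemble each other. Expression is therefore induced by removing thiamine. The associated publication describes a Pil1 co-tethering assay for detecting protein–protein interactions in S. pombe. In that setting the plasmid most plausibly provides untagged mECitrine as a control or serves as a parent for fusion constructs, but the record does not state its exact role.
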