Features (pLannotate 1.2.2; 21 found; start..end, strand, type, name):
    137..186     +  misc_feature   bom (fragment): basis of mobility region from pBR322
   1007..2110    +  CDS            lys3: LYS1_SCHPO - Experimental evidence at protein level: Swiss-Prot protein existence level 1. Catalyzes the NAD(+)-dependent cleavage of saccharopine to L- lysine and 2-oxoglutarate, the final step in the alpha-aminoadipate (AAA) pathway for lysin biosynthesis. From Schizosaccharomyces pombe (strain 972 / ATCC 24843) (Fission yeast).
   2487..2535    +  misc_feature   bom (fragment): basis of mobility region from pBR322
   2563..2991    -  rep_origin     f1 ori (sequence partly withheld): f1 bacteriophage origin of replication; arrow indicates direction of (+) strand synthesis
   2995..3150    -  CDS            lacZα (fragment): LacZα fragment of β-galactosidase; lacZ fragment
   3158..3176    +  promoter       T7 promoter: promoter for bacteriophage T7 RNA polymerase
   3210..4361    +  promoter       nmt1 promoter: wild-type nmt1 promoter from Schizosaccharomyces pombe, conferring strong thiamine-repressible expression
   4368..5081    +  CDS            10B: 10B is a fluorescent protein published in 1996, derived from Aequorea victoria.
   5109..5296    +  terminator     ADH1 terminator: S. cerevisiae ADH1; transcription terminator for the S. cerevisiae alcohol dehydrogenase 1 (ADH1) gene
   5365..5708    +  promoter       TEF promoter: Ashbya gossypii TEF promoter
   5709..6098    +  CDS            bsd: BSD_ASPTE - Experimental evidence at protein level: Swiss-Prot protein existence level 1. Catalyzes the deamination of the cytosine moiety of the antibiotics blasticidin S, cytomycin and acetylblasticidin S. From Aspergillus terreus.
   6107..6304    +  terminator     TEF terminator: Ashbya gossypii TEF terminator
   6366..6384    -  promoter       T3 promoter: promoter for bacteriophage T3 RNA polymerase
   6429..6445    -  protein_bind   lac operator: The lac repressor binds to the lac operator to inhibit transcription in E. coli. This inhibition can be relieved by adding lactose or isopropyl-β-D-thiogalactopyranoside (IPTG). lac repressor encoded by lacI
   6453..6483    -  promoter       lac promoter: promoter for the E. coli lac operon
   6498..6519    -  protein_bind   CAP binding site: CAP binding activates transcription in the presence of cAMP. E. coli catabolite activator protein
   6532..6624    -  CDS            lacI (fragment): lac repressor; lacI; The lac repressor binds to the lac operator to inhibit transcription in E. coli. This inhibition can be relieved by adding lactose or isopropyl-β-D-thiogalactopyranoside (IPTG).
   6807..7395    -  rep_origin     ori: high-copy-number ColE1/pMB1/pBR322/pUC origin of replication
   7566..8426    -  CDS            AmpR: β-lactamase; bla; confers resistance to ampicillin, carbenicillin, and related antibiotics
   8427..8531    -  promoter       AmpR promoter: bla
   8626..35      +  CDS            rop (fragment) (across the origin): Rop protein, which maintains plasmids at low copy number; rop
>Addgene plasmid #215499 | pDB4881 | addgene full sequence | sequence record 425144 | Addgene NGS Result
TCGCGCGTTTCGGTGATGACGGTGAAAACCTCTGACACATGCAGCTCCCGGAGACGGTCACAGCTTGTCT
GTAAGCGGATGCCGGGAGCAGACAAGCCCGTCAGGGCGCGTCAGCGGGTGTTGGCGGGTGTCGGGGCTGG
CTTAACTATGCGGCATCAGAGCAGATTGTACTGAGAGTGCACCATAACCGGGGCCTTACGAAGTTAAATT
ATAGGCACAGACATCTTTGGCATTGGAAAGATTTAGTAACAATCATAATGTAGCACTTCTTAAAAAATCT
AATTTTAGAACAAAAAGGCTTAAAAAAGAATGGTTCCGCTCTTTTAAAAAATAGTAAAATGTACAATAGC
AAGGTTTTCGTAGGTCGACGGACATAACAAGGGGAAAGAGAAATAAAGCATGTAAACGTCAATAAAACAT
CTTTGATTCTGGATCAATCATATGCCAAATGAAGAAAAATAGCATTTATAACAACATGAAACCATATTTG
AGACCTTTTAACGATGAAAATTTATTAAATAAAAGATAAAAAAGAAAGAAACCGTTCAAGTTCAATGAAA
ATTTCGTCGTGAAGTAGAAACCAAGATAATGGAAAGGCTTCGCAAAGCCACAAATTTTCCAATAGTCATT
ATAACTGAAGATTAAGGACAGTAAGCGGCCGCTTACTAGTAAAAATCAAGTGAATTGTGCCTAGGATAGG
TAGCTAACGTGACTGCCACTGAACCTGTGTAGCGTATTAGATCCATCAAGATCCCTTCTGCTCATATCAT
TGCTGATCTGTAAATTGACCGCATCAAATTTGATCTCATTTATATCGAGATTGATCTATATTATTTTGCC
AATTTGCAGTATATAAACTTATTTGATTAAGTTTTTGGTCTCCTTCGCCACGTCTTCATTTTGTTAGTTT
AAATTTTTTTGACTAACTTAGAAAGGGAAGTTTTTAAAAACGTTGAAATACTTTTTCGATTTAAAAATAT
ATATTTAATTAATTTTCTGTTCCAAAATGGTTGCTCCTCATCTTTGGTTACGTGCTGAAACCAAACCTTT
AGAAGAGCGCAGTGCTTTGACTCCTAGAACTGCCAAGATACTCGCCGATGCTGGATTTCAAATTACCATT
GAGCGCTCTTCCCAACGTGCTTTCAAGGACAAAGAATTTGAGCGCCTTGGTTTCCCCATGGTTCCTGAGG
GCTCATGGCGACATGCACCTAAGGACGCGTACATTATTGGTCTCAAAGAGCTTCCGGAAAATGATAACAG
TCCTTTGAAGCATACTCATATTCAATTTGCTCATTGCTACAAAAACCAGGAAGGTTGGCGTGAAGTCTTG
TCCCGATTCCCCGCTGGCAATGGTCTTCTATATGATTTGGAATTTTTGCAAGATGACAATGGCAGACGTG
TTGCCGCTTTTGGTTACCACGCTGGTTTTGCTGGATCAGCTATCTCATGTTTAGTTTGGGCACATCAATT
ATTGCATCCTAACAAACAATTCCCTGCTATCCGTCCGTTCCCCAACGAAAAATCTTTGGTTCGCCATGTT
GCTCGTCAAGTACGTTTAGCTTTGAAAAAGAATAACAACCAGTATCCTCGTATTCTGGTTATTGGGGCTC
TTGGTCGTTGTGGTACTGGAGCGTGCGATTTAGCATCAAAGATTGGTATTCCCTTCGATAACATTCTTCG
CTGGGACATTAATGAAACTAAGAAGGGTGGTCCCTTTACCGAAATTACGGAATCAGACATATTTGTTAAC
TGCATTTATCTGAGCATGCCTATTCCCAAATTCTGTACCGTCGAGTCGTTAAATGTACCTAACCGTAAAT
TGCGTGTTGTTTGTGATGTTAGCTGTGACACTACCAATCCTAACAATCCTATTCCAATTTATAATGTAAA
CACTACATTTGATCATCCTACAGTTGAGGTTAAAGGTGTCACAACTCCTCCTCCTTTAGAGGTCATTTCT
ATTGATCATCTTCCTACTTTATTGCCAAGGGAATCTTCCGAAGCATTTAGTGAAGCTCTAATTCCTAGTC
TTTTGGCTTTGAAGGACGTCGACAATGCTCCCGTTTGGGTCAGAGCTAAAAAACTTTATGAAACCATGGT
TCAAAAGCTTTAAAATAAATGTTATTTAATTTCAAAGTTCCGGGTCCTTTATATTGTTTCACCAAATTAT
TGAATATTATTTTCTCAAAAATTAACTTTAGAATACAATTTAGACGGCATTTTCGATGCTCTGGACATTT
TTTCCACGTACTTGTTAAATTGTAGCGGTGTTGCATAATACTACCTTTTGATTTGTTATTCACGTTACAA
TATATATTTGACTAATTTAAATATGATAATATACACATTTCTCTGCAAACCTCCTTTATACTTTTCGCCG
GTCATTGATTAATAATTAAGAAACAGGATTTCATCCTGCATTTGCCACTTACCTATATGGTAAATATAAA
TCTTGAAACTTTCCCCAATATTTATTGCTTGCTAGGGCGGTGTGAAATACCGCACAGATGCGTAAGGAGA
AAATACCGCATCAGGAAATTGTAAGCGTTAATATTTTGTTAAAATTCGCGTTAAATTTTTGTTAAATCAG
CTCATTTTTTAACCAATAGGCCGAAATCGGCAAAATCCCTTATAAATCAAAAGAATAGACCGAGATAGGG
T
[37 nt withheld, positions 2662-2698]
AAAGAACGTGGACTCCAACGTCAAAGG
[49 nt withheld, positions 2726-2774]
T
[91 nt withheld, positions 2776-2866]
G
[124 nt withheld, positions 2868-2991]
CCATTCGCCATTCAGGCTGCGCAACTGTTGGGAAGGGCGATCGGTGCGGGCCTCTTCGCTATTACGCCAG
CTGGCGAAAGGGGGATGTGCTGCAAGGCGATTAAGTTGGGTAACGCCAGGGTTTTCCCAGTCACGACGTT
GTAAAACGACGGCCAGTGAGCGCGCGTAATACGACTCACTATAGGGCGAATTGGGTACCGGGCCCGATCA
GAAAATTATCGCCATAAAAGACAGAATAAGTCATCAGCGGTTGTTTCATTTCCTATATTTTTTTTTTATT
TTTTTATTTTTTAATAAGGGAAAATTTAACGTCTAAGGATACAGAAGATTGTTAGCACATTAAAGTAATA
AAGGCTTAAGTAGTAAGTGCCTTAGCATGTTATTGTATTTCAAAGGACATAATCTAAAATAATAACAATA
TCATTTCTCACAAGTTATTCAATTTTCTTTTTTTTTTCTAATAATATCAAGAATGTATTATTTGTTTGAC
ATAAGTCAACTAATTTATTTAATATGCTGGATTAATCTTGCAGACATGTAAATTAACAAGTTTTAGTCAA
ATAACGTTGAAGTTTCAATGAACTCAAATAATTTCTCTTTTTTTTTATATAACCATAATCTGATTTATAT
TTTCCGCAGGGATCAACTGAAGTTATGACATTTGGATTGGATCACTTATAACCTTGGTCGCCAAATAATA
CAAAAATCAGCGTTATAAAACAAAGAAGGTTTTTGTTAAGAAATTAATCCTCTTTCTTGATAAGAAAGTT
GAACCGAAATTGCAGATACTGATATATGAAAATAATACCCACAATTTTGGGAATAGCGCAAGCCTCAATT
TAAACAATAGGTGAGGACACATGATAATGACCTCAATGATTGTTAGAAGAAAAGAGCCTCATTACAAAAT
CGAAAAATGAATGGTTGGGTACAAGTTTCCAAAACATGGTAAAGTGGACTTTGCGTATGAGACGTAAATA
GAAAAAAACACTTGTTATATGTTTTCTAGAATTATTGTTGTCTCTTTATGGTTGGATGATGCAAAATAGT
AATTTCGGTTAGTTGCTGTAAAACACCACGAGACAAATAGATATGGATATTTATTAAATCAGGAAAAACG
TAACTCTCGGCTACTGGATGGTTCAGTCACCCAACGATTACTGGGGAGAGAAAACAGGGCAAAAGCAAAG
CTTAAAGGAATCCGATTGTCATTCGGCAATGTGCAGCGAAACTAAAAACCGGATAATGGACCTGTTAATC
GAAACATTGAAGATAAAGGAAGAGGAATCCTGGCATATCATCAATTGAATAAGTTGAATTAATTATTTCA
ATCTCATTCTCACTTTCTGACTTATAGTCGCTTTGTTAAAGCTAGCATGAGTAAAGGAGAAGAACTTTTC
ACTGGAGTTGTCCCAATTCTTGTTGAATTAGATGGTGATGTTAATGGGCACAAATTTTCTGTCAGTGGAG
AGGGTGAAGGTGATGCAACATACGGAAAACTTACCCTTAAATTTATTTGCACTACTGGAAAACTACCTGT
TCCATGGCCAACACTTGTCACTACTTTGGGTTATGGTCTAATGTGCTTTGCTAGATACCCAGATCATATG
AAACGGCATGACTTTTTCAAGAGTGCCATGCCCGAAGGTTATGTACAGGAAAGAACTATATTTTTCAAAG
ATGACGGGAACTACAAGACACGTGCTGAAGTCAAGTTTGAAGGTGATACCCTTGTTAATAGAATCGAGTT
AAAAGGTATTGATTTTAAAGAAGATGGAAACATTCTTGGACACAAATTGGAATACAACTATAACTCACAC
AATGTATACATCATGGCAGACAAACAAAAGAATGGAATCAAAGTTAACTTCAAAATTAGACACAACATTG
AAGATGGAAGCGTTCAACTAGCAGACCATTATCAACAAAATACTCCAATTGGCGATGGCCCTGTCCTTTT
ACCAGACAACCATTACCTGTCCTATCAATCTAAGCTTTCGAAAGATCCCAACGAAAAGAGAGACCACATG
GTCCTTCTTGAGTTTGTAACAGCTGCTGGGATTACACATGGCATGGATGAACTATACAAAAGATCTTAAC
GCGCCACTTCTAAATAAGCGAATTTCTTATGATTTATGATTTTTATTATTAAATAAGTTATAAAAAAAAT
AAGTGTATACAAATTTTAAAGTGACTCTTAGGTTTTAAAACGAAAATTCTTATTCTTGAGTAACTCTTTC
CTGTAGGTCAGGTTGCTTTCTCAGGTATAGTATGAGGTCGCTCTTATTGACCACACCTCTACCGGCAGAT
CCGCTAGGGATAACAGGGTAATATGTTTAGCTTGCCTCGTCCCCGCCGGGTCACCCGGCCAGCGACATGG
AGGCCCAGAATACCCTCCTTGACAGTCTTGACGTGCGCAGCTCAGGGGCATGATGTGACTGTCGCCCGTA
CATTTAGCCCATACATCCCCATGTATAATCATTTGCATCCATACATTTTGATGGCCGCACGGCGCGAAGC
AAAAATTACGGCTCCTCGCTGCAGACCTGCGAGCAGGGAAACGCTCCCCTCACAGACGCGTTGAATTGTC
CCCACGCCGCGCCCCTGTAGAGAAATATAAAAGGTTAGGATTTGCCACTGAGGTTCTTCTTTCATATACT
TCCTTTTAAAATCTTGCTAGGATACAGTTCTCACATCACATCCGAACATAAACAACCATGCCTTTGTCTC
AAGAAGAATCCACCCTCATTGAAAGAGCAACGGCTACAATCAACAGCATCCCCATCTCTGAAGACTACAG
CGTCGCCAGCGCAGCTCTCTCTAGCGACGGCCGCATCTTCACTGGTGTCAATGTATATCATTTTACTGGG
GGACCTTGTGCAGAACTCGTGGTGCTGGGCACTGCTGCTGCTGCGGCAGCTGGCAACCTGACTTGTATCG
TCGCGATCGGAAATGAGAACAGGGGCATCTTGAGCCCCTGCGGACGGTGTCGACAGGTGCTTCTCGATCT
GCATCCTGGGATCAAAGCCATAGTGAAGGACAGTGATGGACAGCCGACGGCAGTTGGGATTCGTGAATTG
CTGCCCTCTGGTTATGTGTGGGAGGGCTAATCAGTACTGACAATAAAAAGATTCTTGTTTTCAAGAACTT
GTCATTTGTATAGTTTTTTTATATTGTAGTTGTTCTATTTTAATCAAATGTTAGCGTGATTTATATTTTT
TTTCGCCTCGACATCATCTGCCCAGATGCGAAGTTAAGTGCGCAGAAAGTAATATCATGCGTCAATCGTA
TGTGAATGCTGGTCGCTATACTGCTGTCGATTCGATACTAACGCCGCCATCCACCTGCAGGTAATCACGT
GCCAGCTTTTGTTCCCTTTAGTGAGGGTTAATTGCGCGCTTGGCGTAATCATGGTCATAGCTGTTTCCTG
TGTGAAATTGTTATCCGCTCACAATTCCACACAACATACGAGCCGGAAGCATAAAGTGTAAAGCCTGGGG
TGCCTAATGAGTGAGCTAACTCACATTAATTGCGTTGCGCTCACTGCCCGCTTTCCAGTCGGGAAACCTG
TCGTGCCAGCTGCATTAATGAATCGGCCAACGCGCGGGGAGAGGCGGTTTGCGTATTGGGCGCTCTTCCG
CTTCCTCGCTCACTGACTCGCTGCGCTCGGTCGTTCGGCTGCGGCGAGCGGTATCAGCTCACTCAAAGGC
GGTAATACGGTTATCCACAGAATCAGGGGATAACGCAGGAAAGAACATGTGAGCAAAAGGCCAGCAAAAG
GCCAGGAACCGTAAAAAGGCCGCGTTGCTGGCGTTTTTCCATAGGCTCCGCCCCCCTGACGAGCATCACA
AAAATCGACGCTCAAGTCAGAGGTGGCGAAACCCGACAGGACTATAAAGATACCAGGCGTTTCCCCCTGG
AAGCTCCCTCGTGCGCTCTCCTGTTCCGACCCTGCCGCTTACCGGATACCTGTCCGCCTTTCTCCCTTCG
GGAAGCGTGGCGCTTTCTCATAGCTCACGCTGTAGGTATCTCAGTTCGGTGTAGGTCGTTCGCTCCAAGC
TGGGCTGTGTGCACGAACCCCCCGTTCAGCCCGACCGCTGCGCCTTATCCGGTAACTATCGTCTTGAGTC
CAACCCGGTAAGACACGACTTATCGCCACTGGCAGCAGCCACTGGTAACAGGATTAGCAGAGCGAGGTAT
GTAGGCGGTGCTACAGAGTTCTTGAAGTGGTGGCCTAACTACGGCTACACTAGAAGAACAGTATTTGGTA
TCTGCGCTCTGCTGAAGCCAGTTACCTTCGGAAAAAGAGTTGGTAGCTCTTGATCCGGCAAACAAACCAC
CGCTGGTAGCGGTGGTTTTTTTGTTTGCAAGCAGCAGATTACGCGCAGAAAAAAAGGATCTCAAGAAGAT
CCTTTGATCTTTTCTACGGGGTCTGACGCTCAGTGGAACGAAAACTCACGTTAAGGGATTTTGGTCATGA
GATTATCAAAAAGGATCTTCACCTAGATCCTTTTAAATTAAAAATGAAGTTTTAAATCAATCTAAAGTAT
ATATGAGTAAACTTGGTCTGACAGTTACCAATGCTTAATCAGTGAGGCACCTATCTCAGCGATCTGTCTA
TTTCGTTCATCCATAGTTGCCTGACTCCCCGTCGTGTAGATAACTACGATACGGGAGGGCTTACCATCTG
GCCCCAGTGCTGCAATGATACCGCGAGACCCACGCTCACCGGCTCCAGATTTATCAGCAATAAACCAGCC
AGCCGGAAGGGCCGAGCGCAGAAGTGGTCCTGCAACTTTATCCGCCTCCATCCAGTCTATTAATTGTTGC
CGGGAAGCTAGAGTAAGTAGTTCGCCAGTTAATAGTTTGCGCAACGTTGTTGCCATTGCTACAGGCATCG
TGGTGTCACGCTCGTCGTTTGGTATGGCTTCATTCAGCTCCGGTTCCCAACGATCAAGGCGAGTTACATG
ATCCCCCATGTTGTGCAAAAAAGCGGTTAGCTCCTTCGGTCCTCCGATCGTTGTCAGAAGTAAGTTGGCC
GCAGTGTTATCACTCATGGTTATGGCAGCACTGCATAATTCTCTTACTGTCATGCCATCCGTAAGATGCT
TTTCTGTGACTGGTGAGTACTCAACCAAGTCATTCTGAGAATAGTGTATGCGGCGACCGAGTTGCTCTTG
CCCGGCGTCAATACGGGATAATACCGCGCCACATAGCAGAACTTTAAAAGTGCTCATCATTGGAAAACGT
TCTTCGGGGCGAAAACTCTCAAGGATCTTACCGCTGTTGAGATCCAGTTCGATGTAACCCACTCGTGCAC
CCAACTGATCTTCAGCATCTTTTACTTTCACCAGCGTTTCTGGGTGAGCAAAAACAGGAAGGCAAAATGC
CGCAAAAAAGGGAATAAGGGCGACACGGAAATGTTGAATACTCATACTCTTCCTTTTTCAATATTATTGA
AGCATTTATCAGGGTTATTGTCTCATGAGCGGATACATATTTGAATGTATTTAGAAAAATAAACAAATAG
GGGTTCCGCGCACATTTCCCCGAAAAGTGCCACCTGACGTCTAAGAAACCATTATTATCATGACATTAAC
CTATAAAAATAGGCGTATCACGAGGCCCTTTCGTC
